>Addgene plasmid #123573 | pMK-E.coli rrnB 3'UTR | addgene full sequence | sequence record 248043 | Addgene NGS Result
CTAAATTGTAAGCGTTAATATTTTGTTAAAATTCGCGTTAAATTTTTGTTAAATCAGCTCATTTTTTAAC
CAATAGGCCGAAATCGGCAAAATCCCTTATAAATCAAAAGAATAGACCGAGATAGGGTTGAGTGGCCGCT
ACAGGGCGCTCCCATTCGCCATTCAGGCTGCGCAACTGTTGGGAAGGGCGTTTCGGTGCGGGCCTCTTCG
CTATTACGCCAGCTGGCGAAAGGGGGATGTGCTGCAAGGCGATTAAGTTGGGTAACGCCAGGGTTTTCCC
AGTCACGACGTTGTAAAACGACGGCCAGTGAGCGCGACGTAATACGACTCACTATAGGGCGAATTGAAGG
AAGGCCGTCAAGGCCGCATCAACGAGCTCGGTCTCAGCTTGTAGAAACGCAAAAAGGCCATCCGTCAGGA
TGGCCTTCTGCTTAATTTGATGCCTGGCAGTTTATGGCGGGCGTCCTGCCCGCCACCCTCCGGGCCGTTG
CTTCGCAACGTTCAAATCCGCTCCCGGCGGATTTGTCCTACTCAGGAGAGCGTTCACCGACAAACAACAG
ATAAAACGAAAGGCCCAGTCTTTCGACTGAGCCTTTCGTTTTATTTGATGCGCTTGAGACCGGTACCCTC
TGGGCCTCATGGGCCTTCCTTTCACTGCCCGCTTTCCAGTCGGGAAACCTGTCGTGCCAGCTGCATTAAC
ATGGTCATAGCTGTTTCCTTGCGTATTGGGCGCTCTCCGCTTCCTCGCTCACTGACTCGCTGCGCTCGGT
CGTTCGGGTAAAGCCTGGGGTGCCTAATGAGCAAAAGGCCAGCAAAAGGCCAGGAACCGTAAAAAGGCCG
CGTTGCTGGCGTTTTTCCATAGGCTCCGCCCCCCTGACGAGCATCACAAAAATCGACGCTCAAGTCAGAG
GTGGCGAAACCCGACAGGACTATAAAGATACCAGGCGTTTCCCCCTGGAAGCTCCCTCGTGCGCTCTCCT
GTTCCGACCCTGCCGCTTACCGGATACCTGTCCGCCTTTCTCCCTTCGGGAAGCGTGGCGCTTTCTCATA
GCTCACGCTGTAGGTATCTCAGTTCGGTGTAGGTCGTTCGCTCCAAGCTGGGCTGTGTGCACGAACCCCC
CGTTCAGCCCGACCGCTGCGCCTTATCCGGTAACTATCGTCTTGAGTCCAACCCGGTAAGACACGACTTA
TCGCCACTGGCAGCAGCCACTGGTAACAGGATTAGCAGAGCGAGGTATGTAGGCGGTGCTACAGAGTTCT
TGAAGTGGTGGCCTAACTACGGCTACACTAGAAGAACAGTATTTGGTATCTGCGCTCTGCTGAAGCCAGT
TACCTTCGGAAAAAGAGTTGGTAGCTCTTGATCCGGCAAACAAACCACCGCTGGTAGCGGTGGTTTTTTT
GTTTGCAAGCAGCAGATTACGCGCAGAAAAAAAGGATCTCAAGAAGATCCTTTGATCTTTTCTACGGGGT
CTGACGCTCAGTGGAACGAAAACTCACGTTAAGGGATTTTGGTCATGAGATTATCAAAAAGGATCTTCAC
CTAGATCCTTTTAAATTAAAAATGAAGTTTTAAATCAATCTAAAGTATATATGAGTAAACTTGGTCTGAC
AGTTATTAGAAAAATTCATCCAGCAGACGATAAAACGCAATACGCTGGCTATCCGGTGCCGCAATGCCAT
ACAGCACCAGAAAACGATCCGCCCATTCGCCGCCCAGTTCTTCCGCAATATCACGGGTGGCCAGCGCAAT
ATCCTGATAACGATCCGCCACGCCCAGACGGCCGCAATCAATAAAGCCGCTAAAACGGCCATTTTCCACC
ATAATGTTCGGCAGGCACGCATCACCATGGGTCACCACCAGATCTTCGCCATCCGGCATGCTCGCTTTCA
GACGCGCAAACAGCTCTGCCGGTGCCAGGCCCTGATGTTCTTCATCCAGATCATCCTGATCCACCAGGCC
CGCTTCCATACGGGTACGCGCACGTTCAATACGATGTTTCGCCTGATGATCAAACGGACAGGTCGCCGGG
TCCAGGGTATGCAGACGACGCATGGCATCCGCCATAATGCTCACTTTTTCTGCCGGCGCCAGATGGCTAG
ACAGCAGATCCTGACCCGGCACTTCGCCCAGCAGCAGCCAATCACGGCCCGCTTCGGTCACCACATCCAG
CACCGCCGCACACGGAACACCGGTGGTGGCCAGCCAGCTCAGACGCGCCGCTTCATCCTGCAGCTCGTTC
AGCGCACCGCTCAGATCGGTTTTCACAAACAGCACCGGACGACCCTGCGCGCTCAGACGAAACACCGCCG
CATCAGAGCAGCCAATGGTCTGCTGCGCCCAATCATAGCCAAACAGACGTTCCACCCACGCTGCCGGGCT
ACCCGCATGCAGGCCATCCTGTTCAATCATACTCTTCCTTTTTCAATATTATTGAAGCATTTATCAGGGT
TATTGTCTCATGAGCGGATACATATTTGAATGTATTTAGAAAAATAAACAAATAGGGGTTCCGCGCACAT
TTCCCCGAAAAGTGCCAC
Features (pLannotate 1.2.2; 10 found; start..end, strand, type, name):
      3..134     -  rep_origin     M13 ori (fragment): M13 bacteriophage origin of replication; arrow indicates direction of (+) strand synthesis
    155..311     -  CDS            lacZα (fragment): LacZα fragment of β-galactosidase; lacZ fragment
    320..338     +  promoter       T7 promoter: promoter for bacteriophage T7 RNA polymerase
    402..429     -  terminator     rrnB T2 terminator: transcription terminator T2 from the E. coli rrnB gene
    521..607     -  terminator     rrnB T1 terminator: Escherichia coli rrnB; transcription terminator T1 from the E. coli rrnB gene
    652..699     -  CDS            lacI (fragment): lac repressor; lacI; The lac repressor binds to the lac operator to inhibit transcription in E. coli. This inhibition can be relieved by adding lactose or isopropyl-β-D-thiogalactopyranoside (IPTG).
    736..776     -  rep_origin     RSF ori (fragment): Plasmids containing the RSF 1030 origin of replication can be propagated in E. coli cells that contain additional plasmids with compatible origins.
    854..1442    -  rep_origin     ori: high-copy-number ColE1/pMB1/pBR322/pUC origin of replication
   1616..2410    -  CDS            NeoR/KanR: aminoglycoside phosphotransferase confers resistance to neomycin, kanamycin, and G418 (Geneticin®)
   2411..2515    -  promoter       AmpR promoter: bla
