[The description below was written by a language model from this plasmid's Addgene catalogue record and pLannotate feature annotations shown in this document.]
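Description:
pMK-E.coli rrnB 3'UTR is a small (about 2.5 kb) synthetic-biology part plasmid from the MoChlo kit, a modular cloning toolbox for chloroplast biotechnology. It is built on the pMK-RQ gene-synthesis backbone and is maintained in E. coli as a high-copy plasmid through a ColE1/pUC-type origin of replication. Selection is by kanamycin, with the aminoglycoside phosphotransferase (NeoR/KanR) coding sequence driven by the AmpR (bla) promoter. The feature table also picks up short backbone remnants: fragments of an M13 origin, lacZα, lacI and an RSF origin, plus a T7 promoter next to the insert. These appear to be partial vector sequences rather than functional parts of the payload.

The insert, produced by gene synthesis, is the 3'UTR/terminator region of the E. coli rrnB ribosomal RNA operon. The annotation confirms this, showing the rrnB T1 and T2 transcription terminators close together, both on the minus strand relative to the numbering of the sequence record. According to the depositor, this element serves as a chloroplast 3'UTR/terminator module formatted for Golden Gate cloning. It is therefore meant to be excised with a type IIS restriction enzyme and assembled in a defined order downstream of a coding sequence, alongside promoter, 5'UTR and gene parts, when building chloroplast expression cassettes. The record does not state which type IIS enzyme or fusion overhangs flank the part, and the cloning sites are listed as unknown. The plasmid carries no promoter-driven transgene, reporter or plant selection marker of its own; it is simply a storage and donor vector for this terminator part.
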