Addgene plasmid #123573: pMK-E.coli rrnB 3'UTR
Purpose: MoChlo kit
Depositing lab: Scott Lenaghan & C. Neal Stewart. Depositing organization: University of Tennessee Institute of Agriculture. Publication: MoChlo: A versatile modular cloning toolbox for chloroplast biotechnology. Occhialini A, Piatek A, Pfotenhauer AC, Frazier TP, Stewart CN, Lenaghan S. Plant Physiol. 2019 Jan 24. pii: pp.18.01220. doi: 10.1104/pp.18.01220. PubMed 30679266.
Backbone
  Vector backbone: pMK-RQ
  Vector type: Synthetic Biology
Growth in bacteria
  Bacterial resistance: Kanamycin, 50 μg/mL
  Growth temperature: 37°C
  Growth strain: Top10
  Copy number: High Copy
Gene/Insert
  Gene/Insert name: E.coli rrnB 3'UTR
  Cloning method: Restriction Enzyme; 5′ cloning site Unknown (unknown if destroyed)
Terms and licenses: Academic/Nonprofit Terms; Industry Terms: Not Available to Industry
Depositor comments: All inserts have been produced by gene synthesis and cloned in the indicated backbone vector. This insert is a chloroplast 3'UTR/terminator designed for Golden-Gate cloning. The Original Material was developed in the performance of research that was funded by Grant Nos. ARPA-E: DE-AR000660 & DARPA: D17AC00016.
How to cite: pMK-E.coli rrnB 3'UTR was a gift from Scott Lenaghan & C. Neal Stewart (Addgene plasmid # 123573 ; http://n2t.net/addgene:123573 ; RRID:Addgene_123573)
