>Addgene plasmid #123573 | pMK-E.coli rrnB 3'UTR | depositor partial sequence | sequence record 235769 | E.coli rrnB 3'UTR
GTAGAAACGCAAAAAGGCCATCCGTCAGGATGGCCTTCTGCTTAATTTGATGCCTGGCAGTTTATGGCGG
GCGTCCTGCCCGCCACCCTCCGGGCCGTTGCTTCGCAACGTTCAAATCCGCTCCCGGCGGATTTGTCCTA
CTCAGGAGAGCGTTCACCGACAAACAACAGATAAAACGAAAGGCCCAGTCTTTCGACTGAGCCTTTCGTT
TTATTTGATG
